Addgene plasmid #234750: LAMP1-Venus
Purpose: Mammalian expression of lysosome marker LAMP1-Venus
Depositing lab: Nevin Lambert. Depositing organization: Augusta University. Publication: Visualization of endogenous G proteins on endosomes and other organelles. Jang W, Senarath K, Feinberg G, Lu S, Lambert NA. Elife. 2024 Nov 8;13:RP97033. doi: 10.7554/eLife.97033. PubMed 39514269.
Backbone
  Vector backbone: pVenus-N1
  Vector type: Mammalian Expression
Growth in bacteria
  Bacterial resistance: Kanamycin, 50 μg/mL
  Growth temperature: 37°C
  Growth strain: DH5alpha
  Copy number: High Copy
Gene/Insert
  Gene/Insert name: LAMP1-Venus
  Species: Synthetic
  Promoter: CMV
  Cloning method: Ligation Independent Cloning
Terms and licenses: Academic/Nonprofit Terms; Industry Terms: Not Available to Industry
How to cite: LAMP1-Venus was a gift from Nevin Lambert (Addgene plasmid # 234750 ; http://n2t.net/addgene:234750 ; RRID:Addgene_234750)
