[The description below was written by a language model from this plasmid's Addgene catalogue record and pLannotate feature annotations shown in this document.]
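Description:
LAMP1-Venus is a mammalian expression plasmid of about 6 kb built on the pVenus-N1 backbone, an N1-type vector in which the gene of interest is placed upstream of the fluorescent protein to give a C-terminal fusion. It replicates in E. coli from a high-copy ColE1/pUC-type origin and is selected with kanamycin. The resistance cassette is the dual-purpose NeoR/KanR gene (Tn5 aminoglycoside phosphotransferase). A bacterial bla-type promoter and an SV40 enhancer/early promoter sit in tandem ahead of it, and an HSV TK polyadenylation signal follows it. The same gene therefore gives kanamycin resistance in bacteria and can support G418 selection in mammalian cells. An f1 phage origin is also present, and the short ble, large T antigen and bGH poly(A) fragments in the annotation appear to be backbone remnants rather than functional parts.

The payload is driven by the human cytomegalovirus immediate-early enhancer and promoter. After a remnant of the multiple cloning site comes a coding sequence annotated as human LAMP1 (lysosome-associated membrane protein 1), followed by a short linker and a yellow fluorescent protein. The annotation software calls this protein mVenus, while the catalogue names it simply Venus. The catalogue lists the insert species as synthetic, which probably reflects the chimeric fusion. Transcripts are terminated by the SV40 polyadenylation signal. The insert was assembled by ligation-independent cloning.

Because LAMP1 is a resident membrane protein of lysosomes and late endosomes, the fusion labels these compartments with yellow fluorescence in transfected cells. The record describes it as a lysosome marker, and it was deposited with a study visualizing endogenous G proteins on endosomes and other organelles, where it would serve as a compartment reference.
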