Features (pLannotate 1.2.2; 15 found; start..end, strand, type, name):
      1..589     +  rep_origin     ori: high-copy-number ColE1/pMB1/pBR322/pUC origin of replication
    764..1067    +  enhancer       CMV enhancer: human cytomegalovirus immediate early enhancer
   1068..1271    +  promoter       CMV promoter: human cytomegalovirus (CMV) immediate early promoter
   1294..1347    +  misc_feature   MCS (fragment): multiple cloning site
   1348..2598    +  CDS            LAMP1: LAMP1_HUMAN - Experimental evidence at protein level: Swiss-Prot protein existence level 1. (Microbial infection) Acts as a receptor for Lassa virus protein. From Homo sapiens (Human).
   2620..3336    +  CDS            mVenus: mVenus is a basic (constitutively fluorescent) yellow fluorescent protein published in 2006, derived from Aequorea victoria. It is reported to be a rapidly-maturing monomer with moderate acid sensitivity.
   3356..3439    +  CDS            large T antigen (fragment): large T antigen from SV40 (simian virus 40)
   3462..3583    +  polyA_signal   SV40 poly(A) signal: SV40 polyadenylation signal
   3617..4045    -  rep_origin     f1 ori (sequence partly withheld): f1 bacteriophage origin of replication; arrow indicates direction of (+) strand synthesis
   4072..4176    +  promoter       AmpR promoter: bla
   4178..4535    +  promoter       SV40 promoter: SV40 enhancer and early promoter
   4570..5364    +  CDS            NeoR/KanR: aminoglycoside phosphotransferase from Tn5; aph(3')-II (or nptII); confers resistance to neomycin, kanamycin, and G418 (Geneticin®)
   5385..5537    +  CDS            ble (fragment): BLE_KLEPN - Experimental evidence at protein level: Swiss-Prot protein existence level 1. Binding protein with a strong affinity to the bleomycin family of antibiotics. Binds to CL990; an antimitotic-antibiotic compound. From Klebsiella pneumoniae.
   5596..5643    +  polyA_signal   HSV TK poly(A) signal: herpes simplex virus thymidine kinase polyadenylation signal (Cole and Stacy, 1985)
   5734..5750    -  polyA_signal   bGH poly(A) signal (fragment): bovine growth hormone polyadenylation signal
>Addgene plasmid #234750 | LAMP1-Venus | addgene full sequence | sequence record 467792 | Addgene NGS Result
TTGAGATCCTTTTTTTCTGCGCGTAATCTGCTGCTTGCAAACAAAAAAACCACCGCTACCAGCGGTGGTT
TGTTTGCCGGATCAAGAGCTACCAACTCTTTTTCCGAAGGTAACTGGCTTCAGCAGAGCGCAGATACCAA
ATACTGTTCTTCTAGTGTAGCCGTAGTTAGGCCACCACTTCAAGAACTCTGTAGCACCGCCTACATACCT
CGCTCTGCTAATCCTGTTACCAGTGGCTGCTGCCAGTGGCGATAAGTCGTGTCTTACCGGGTTGGACTCA
AGACGATAGTTACCGGATAAGGCGCAGCGGTCGGGCTGAACGGGGGGTTCGTGCACACAGCCCAGCTTGG
AGCGAACGACCTACACCGAACTGAGATACCTACAGCGTGAGCTATGAGAAAGCGCCACGCTTCCCGAAGG
GAGAAAGGCGGACAGGTATCCGGTAAGCGGCAGGGTCGGAACAGGAGAGCGCACGAGGGAGCTTCCAGGG
GGAAACGCCTGGTATCTTTATAGTCCTGTCGGGTTTCGCCACCTCTGACTTGAGCGTCGATTTTTGTGAT
GCTCGTCAGGGGGGCGGAGCCTATGGAAAAACGCCAGCAACGCGGCCTTTTTACGGTTCCTGGCCTTTTG
CTGGCCTTTTGCTCACATGTTCTTTCCTGCGTTATCCCCTGATTCTGTGGATAACCGTATTACCGCCATG
CATTAGTTATTAATAGTAATCAATTACGGGGTCATTAGTTCATAGCCCATATATGGAGTTCCGCGTTACA
TAACTTACGGTAAATGGCCCGCCTGGCTGACCGCCCAACGACCCCCGCCCATTGACGTCAATAATGACGT
ATGTTCCCATAGTAACGCCAATAGGGACTTTCCATTGACGTCAATGGGTGGAGTATTTACGGTAAACTGC
CCACTTGGCAGTACATCAAGTGTATCATATGCCAAGTACGCCCCCTATTGACGTCAATGACGGTAAATGG
CCCGCCTGGCATTATGCCCAGTACATGACCTTATGGGACTTTCCTACTTGGCAGTACATCTACGTATTAG
TCATCGCTATTACCATGGTGATGCGGTTTTGGCAGTACATCAATGGGCGTGGATAGCGGTTTGACTCACG
GGGATTTCCAAGTCTCCACCCCATTGACGTCAATGGGAGTTTGTTTTGGCACCAAAATCAACGGGACTTT
CCAAAATGTCGTAACAACTCCGCCCCATTGACGCAAATGGGCGGTAGGCGTGTACGGTGGGAGGTCTATA
TAAGCAGAGCTGGTTTAGTGAACCGTCAGATCCGCTAGCGCTACCGGACTCAGATCTCGAGCTCAAGCTT
CGAATTCTGCAGTCGACATGGCGGCCCCCGGCAGCGCCCGGCGACCCCTGCTGCTGCTACTGCTGTTGCT
GCTGCTCGGCCTCATGCATTGTGCGTCAGCAGCAATGTTTATGGTGAAAAATGGCAACGGGACCGCGTGC
ATAATGGCCAACTTCTCTGCTGCCTTCTCAGTGAACTACGACACCAAGAGTGGCCCTAAGAACATGACCT
TTGACCTGCCATCAGATGCCACAGTGGTGCTCAACCGCAGCTCCTGTGGAAAAGAGAACACTTCTGACCC
CAGTCTCGTGATTGCTTTTGGAAGAGGACATACACTCACTCTCAATTTCACGAGAAATGCAACACGTTAC
AGCGTCCAGCTCATGAGTTTTGTTTATAACTTGTCAGACACACACCTTTTCCCCAATGCGAGCTCCAAAG
AAATCAAGACTGTGGAATCTATAACTGACATCAGGGCAGATATAGATAAAAAATACAGATGTGTTAGTGG
CACCCAGGTCCACATGAACAACGTGACCGTAACGCTCCATGATGCCACCATCCAGGCGTACCTTTCCAAC
AGCAGCTTCAGCAGGGGAGAGACACGCTGTGAACAAGACAGGCCTTCCCCAACCACAGCGCCCCCTGCGC
CACCCAGCCCCTCGCCCTCACCCGTGCCCAAGAGCCCCTCTGTGGACAAGTACAACGTGAGCGGCACCAA
CGGGACCTGCCTGCTGGCCAGCATGGGGCTGCAGCTGAACCTCACCTATGAGAGGAAGGACAACACGACG
GTGACAAGGCTTCTCAACATCAACCCCAACAAGACCTCGGCCAGCGGGAGCTGCGGCGCCCACCTGGTGA
CTCTGGAGCTGCACAGCGAGGGCACCACCGTCCTGCTCTTCCAGTTCGGGATGAATGCAAGTTCTAGCCG
GTTTTTCCTACAAGGAATCCAGTTGAATACAATTCTTCCTGACGCCAGAGACCCCGCCTTTAAAGCTGCC
AACGGCTCCCTGCGAGCGCTGCAGGCCACAGTCGGCAATTCCTACAAGTGCAACGCGGAGGAGCACGTCC
GTGTCACGAAGGCGTTTTCAGTCAATATATTCAAAGTGTGGGTCCAGGCTTTCAAGGTGGAAGGTGGCCA
GTTTGGCTCTGTGGAGGAGTGTCTGCTGGACGAGAACAGCATGCTGATCCCCATCGCTGTGGGTGGTGCC
CTGGCGGGGCTGGTCCTCATCGTCCTCATCGCCTACCTCGTCGGCAGGAAGAGGAGTCACGCAGGCTACC
AGACTATCAAGGATCCACCGGTCGCCACCATGGTGAGCAAGGGCGAGGAGCTGTTCACCGGGGTGGTGCC
CATCCTGGTCGAGCTGGACGGCGACGTAAACGGCCACAAGTTCAGCGTGTCCGGCGAGGGCGAGGGCGAT
GCCACCTACGGCAAGCTGACCCTGAAGCTCATCTGCACCACCGGCAAGCTGCCCGTGCCCTGGCCCACCC
TCGTGACCACCCTCGGCTACGGCCTGCAGTGCTTCGCCCGCTACCCCGACCACATGAAGCAGCACGACTT
CTTCAAGTCCGCCATGCCCGAAGGCTACGTCCAGGAGCGCACCATCTTCTTCAAGGACGACGGCAACTAC
AAGACCCGCGCCGAGGTGAAGTTCGAGGGCGACACCCTGGTGAACCGCATCGAGCTGAAGGGCATCGACT
TCAAGGAGGACGGCAACATCCTGGGGCACAAGCTGGAGTACAACTACAACAGCCACAACGTCTATATCAC
CGCCGACAAGCAGAAGAACGGCATCAAGGCCAACTTCAAGATCCGCCACAACATCGAGGACGGCGGCGTG
CAGCTCGCCGACCACTACCAGCAGAACACCCCCATCGGCGACGGCCCCGTGCTGCTGCCCGACAACCACT
ACCTGAGCTACCAGTCCAAGCTGAGCAAAGACCCCAACGAGAAGCGCGATCACATGGTCCTGCTGGAGTT
CGTGACCGCCGCCGGGATCACTCTCGGCATGGACGAGCTGTACAAGTAAAGCGGCCGCGACTCTAGATCA
TAATCAGCCATACCACATTTGTAGAGGTTTTACTTGCTTTAAAAAACCTCCCACACCTCCCCCTGAACCT
GAAACATAAAATGAATGCAATTGTTGTTGTTAACTTGTTTATTGCAGCTTATAATGGTTACAAATAAAGC
AATAGCATCACAAATTTCACAAATAAAGCATTTTTTTCACTGCATTCTAGTTGTGGTTTGTCCAAACTCA
TCAATGTATCTTAAGGCGTAAATTGTAAGCGTTAATATTTTGTTAAAATTCGCGTTAAATTTTTGTTAAA
TCAGCTCATTTTTTAACCAATAGGCCGAAATCGGCAAAATCCCTTATAAATCAAAAGAATAGACCGAGAT
AGGGT
[37 nt withheld, positions 3716-3752]
AAAGAACGTGGACTCCAACGTCAAAGG
[49 nt withheld, positions 3780-3828]
T
[91 nt withheld, positions 3830-3920]
G
[124 nt withheld, positions 3922-4045]
CAGGTGGCACTTTTCGGGGAAATGTGCGCGGAACCCCTATTTGTTTATTTTTCTAAATACATTCAAATAT
GTATCCGCTCATGAGACAATAACCCTGATAAATGCTTCAATAATATTGAAAAAGGAAGAGTCCTGAGGCG
GAAAGAACCAGCTGTGGAATGTGTGTCAGTTAGGGTGTGGAAAGTCCCCAGGCTCCCCAGCAGGCAGAAG
TATGCAAAGCATGCATCTCAATTAGTCAGCAACCAGGTGTGGAAAGTCCCCAGGCTCCCCAGCAGGCAGA
AGTATGCAAAGCATGCATCTCAATTAGTCAGCAACCATAGTCCCGCCCCTAACTCCGCCCATCCCGCCCC
TAACTCCGCCCAGTTCCGCCCATTCTCCGCCCCATGGCTGACTAATTTTTTTTATTTATGCAGAGGCCGA
GGCCGCCTCGGCCTCTGAGCTATTCCAGAAGTAGTGAGGAGGCTTTTTTGGAGGCCTAGGCTTTTGCAAA
GATCGATCAAGAGACAGGATGAGGATCGTTTCGCATGATTGAACAAGATGGATTGCACGCAGGTTCTCCG
GCCGCTTGGGTGGAGAGGCTATTCGGCTATGACTGGGCACAACAGACAATCGGCTGCTCTGATGCCGCCG
TGTTCCGGCTGTCAGCGCAGGGGCGCCCGGTTCTTTTTGTCAAGACCGACCTGTCCGGTGCCCTGAATGA
ACTGCAAGACGAGGCAGCGCGGCTATCGTGGCTGGCCACGACGGGCGTTCCTTGCGCAGCTGTGCTCGAC
GTTGTCACTGAAGCGGGAAGGGACTGGCTGCTATTGGGCGAAGTGCCGGGGCAGGATCTCCTGTCATCTC
ACCTTGCTCCTGCCGAGAAAGTATCCATCATGGCTGATGCAATGCGGCGGCTGCATACGCTTGATCCGGC
TACCTGCCCATTCGACCACCAAGCGAAACATCGCATCGAGCGAGCACGTACTCGGATGGAAGCCGGTCTT
GTCGATCAGGATGATCTGGACGAAGAGCATCAGGGGCTCGCGCCAGCCGAACTGTTCGCCAGGCTCAAGG
CGAGCATGCCCGACGGCGAGGATCTCGTCGTGACCCATGGCGATGCCTGCTTGCCGAATATCATGGTGGA
AAATGGCCGCTTTTCTGGATTCATCGACTGTGGCCGGCTGGGTGTGGCGGACCGCTATCAGGACATAGCG
TTGGCTACCCGTGATATTGCTGAAGAGCTTGGCGGCGAATGGGCTGACCGCTTCCTCGTGCTTTACGGTA
TCGCCGCTCCCGATTCGCAGCGCATCGCCTTCTATCGCCTTCTTGACGAGTTCTTCTGAGCGGGACTCTG
GGGTTCGAAATGACCGACCAAGCGACGCCCAACCTGCCATCACGAGATTTCGATTCCACCGCCGCCTTCT
ATGAAAGGTTGGGCTTCGGAATCGTTTTCCGGGACGCCGGCTGGATGATCCTCCAGCGCGGGGATCTCAT
GCTGGAGTTCTTCGCCCACCCTAGGGGGAGGCTAACTGAAACACGGAAGGAGACAATACCGGAAGGAACC
CGCGCTATGACGGCAATAAAAAGACAGAATAAAACGCACGGTGTTGGGTCGTTTGTTCATAAACGCGGGG
TTCGGTCCCAGGGCTGGCACTCTGTCGATACCCCACCGAGACCCCATTGGGGCCAATACGCCCGCGTTTC
TTCCTTTTCCCCACCCCACCCCCCAAGTTCGGGTGAAGGCCCAGGGCTCGCAGCCAACGTCGGGGCGGCA
GGCCCTGCCATAGCCTCAGGTTACTCATATATACTTTAGATTGATTTAAAACTTCATTTTTAATTTAAAA
GGATCTAGGTGAAGATCCTTTTTGATAATCTCATGACCAAAATCCCTTAACGTGAGTTTTCGTTCCACTG
AGCGTCAGACCCCGTAGAAAAGATCAAAGGATCTTC
